Addgene plasmid #196202: pmiRNA1-OE-METTL16-sgMETTL16-MUT2
Purpose: overexpress METTL16
Depositing lab: Jianjun Chen. Depositing organization: Beckman Research Institute of the City of Hope.
Backbone
  Vector backbone: pmiRNA1
  Vector type: Lentiviral
Growth in bacteria
  Bacterial resistance: Ampicillin, 100 μg/mL
  Growth temperature: 37°C
  Growth strain: NEB Stable
  Copy number: High Copy
Gene/Insert
  Gene/Insert name: Synonymous mutation of METTL16 ORF
  Species: H. sapiens (human)
  Mutation: Synonymous mutation
  Entrez Gene: METTL16 (a.k.a. METT10D)
  Cloning method: Restriction Enzyme; 5′ cloning site Unknown (unknown if destroyed)
Terms and licenses: Academic/Nonprofit Terms; Industry Terms: Not Available to Industry
How to cite: pmiRNA1-OE-METTL16-sgMETTL16-MUT2 was a gift from Jianjun Chen (Addgene plasmid # 196202 ; http://n2t.net/addgene:196202 ; RRID:Addgene_196202)
