[The description below was written by a language model from this plasmid's Addgene catalogue record and pLannotate feature annotations shown in this document.]
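Description:
pmiRNA1-OE-METTL16-sgMETTL16-MUT2 is a 9.3 kb lentiviral transfer plasmid built on the pmiRNA1 backbone for overexpressing human METTL16 (also known as METT10D) in mammalian cells. In bacteria it is maintained by a high-copy ColE1/pUC-type origin and selected with ampicillin through the β-lactamase gene. Short lac, rop, bom and lacZα fragments are leftovers from the cloning vector. The viral portion has a third-generation-style layout. An RSV promoter fused to a truncated HIV-1 5' LTR drives genomic RNA production in packaging cells. It is followed by the Ψ packaging signal with a gag fragment, the RRE for Rev-dependent nuclear export, and the cPPT/CTS. A truncated 3' LTR closes the viral portion, followed by an SV40 poly(A) signal and SV40 origin.

The payload consists of two expression units. A CMV promoter, annotated with only a fragment of its enhancer, drives an N-terminal 3xFLAG tag fused directly to the METTL16 open reading frame, so the protein can be detected or immunoprecipitated through the epitope. Downstream, an EF-1α core promoter combined with an HTLV-1 LTR segment expresses copGFP (annotated as a fragment), which marks transduced cells for imaging or sorting. A WPRE lies before the 3' LTR to enhance transcript expression. The insert is recorded as carrying synonymous mutations, so the encoded protein is unchanged. The "sgMETTL16-MUT2" part of the name suggests that these silent changes disrupt a METTL16 guide RNA target site. That would make the transgene resistant to CRISPR targeting in rescue experiments, although the record states only that the purpose is METTL16 overexpression. The positions of the mutations and the cloning sites are not given.
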