Features (pLannotate 1.2.2; 29 found; start..end, strand, type, name):
      1..227     +  promoter       RSV promoter: Rous sarcoma virus enhancer/promoter
    228..408     +  LTR            5' LTR (truncated): truncated 5' long terminal repeat (LTR) from HIV-1
    455..580     +  misc_feature   HIV-1 Ψ: packaging signal of human immunodeficiency virus type 1
    564..902     +  CDS            HIV-1 gag (fragment): gag protein from human immunodeficiency virus 1; gag
   1073..1306    +  misc_feature   RRE: The Rev response element (RRE) of HIV-1 allows for Rev-dependent mRNA export from the nucleus to the cytoplasm.
   1683..1783    +  CDS            Rev (fragment): human immunodeficiency virus 1 (HIV-1) Rev protein; rev; enhances nuclear export of unspliced and incompletely spliced viral mRNAs
   1802..1918    +  misc_feature   cPPT/CTS: central polypurine tract and central termination sequence of HIV-1
   1931..2007    +  enhancer       CMV enhancer (fragment): human cytomegalovirus immediate early enhancer
   2008..2211    +  promoter       CMV promoter: human cytomegalovirus (CMV) immediate early promoter
   2290..2355    +  CDS            3xFLAG: three tandem FLAG® epitope tags, followed by an enterokinase cleavage site
   2356..4038    +  CDS            METTL16: MET16_HUMAN - Also known as METT10D From Homo sapiens (Human).
   4083..4294    +  promoter       EF-1α core promoter: core promoter for human elongation factor EF-1α
   4307..4575    +  LTR            5' LTR (truncated): truncated 5' long terminal repeat (LTR) from human T-cell leukemia virus (HTLV) type 1
   4632..5296    +  CDS            CopGFP (fragment): green fluorescent protein 2 from Pontellina plumata, also known as ppluGFP2 (Shagin et al., 2004)
   5375..5963    +  misc_feature   WPRE: woodchuck hepatitis virus posttranscriptional regulatory element
   5958..6065    +  CDS            nef (fragment): NEF_SIVS4 - Experimental evidence at protein level: Swiss-Prot protein existence level 1. Interferes with TCR signaling from the cell membrane. Interacts with CD247/TCRZ (TCR zeta chain) and exert potent down- regulation of cell surface TCR/CD3 complexes. From Simian immunodeficiency virus (isolate F236/smH4) (SIV-sm) (Simian immunodeficiency virus sooty mangabey monkey).
   6090..6270    +  LTR            5' LTR (truncated): truncated 5' long terminal repeat (LTR) from HIV-1
   6342..6463    +  polyA_signal   SV40 poly(A) signal: SV40 polyadenylation signal
   6503..6638    +  rep_origin     SV40 ori: SV40 origin of replication
   6695..6711    -  protein_bind   lac operator: The lac repressor binds to the lac operator to inhibit transcription in E. coli. This inhibition can be relieved by adding lactose or isopropyl-β-D-thiogalactopyranoside (IPTG). lac repressor encoded by lacI
   6719..6749    -  promoter       lac promoter: promoter for the E. coli lac operon
   6764..6785    -  protein_bind   CAP binding site: CAP binding activates transcription in the presence of cAMP. E. coli catabolite activator protein
   6798..6890    -  CDS            lacI (fragment): lac repressor; lacI; The lac repressor binds to the lac operator to inhibit transcription in E. coli. This inhibition can be relieved by adding lactose or isopropyl-β-D-thiogalactopyranoside (IPTG).
   7073..7661    -  rep_origin     ori: high-copy-number ColE1/pMB1/pBR322/pUC origin of replication
   7832..8692    -  CDS            AmpR: β-lactamase; bla; confers resistance to ampicillin, carbenicillin, and related antibiotics
   8693..8797    -  promoter       AmpR promoter: bla
   8892..8927    +  CDS            rop (fragment): Rop protein, which maintains plasmids at low copy number; rop
   9029..9128    +  misc_feature   bom (fragment): basis of mobility region from pBR322
   9134..9288    -  CDS            lacZα (fragment): LacZα fragment of β-galactosidase; lacZ fragment
>Addgene plasmid #196202 | pmiRNA1-OE-METTL16-sgMETTL16-MUT2 | addgene full sequence | sequence record 386611 | Addgene NGS Result
TGTAGTCTTATGCAATACTCTTGTAGTCTTGCAACATGGTAACGATGAGTTAGCAACATGCCTTACAAGG
AGAGAAAAAGCACCGTGCATGCCGATTGGTGGAAGTAAGGTGGTACGATCGTGCCTTATTAGGAAGGCAA
CAGACGGGTCTGACATGGATTGGACGAACCACTGAATTGCCGCATTGCAGAGATATTGTATTTAAGTGCC
TAGCTCGATACATAAACGGGTCTCTCTGGTTAGACCAGATCTGAGCCTGGGAGCTCTCTGGCTAACTAGG
GAACCCACTGCTTAAGCCTCAATAAAGCTTGCCTTGAGTGCTTCAAGTAGTGTGTGCCCGTCTGTTGTGT
GACTCTGGTAACTAGAGATCCCTCAGACCCTTTTAGTCAGTGTGGAAAATCTCTAGCAGTGGCGCCCGAA
CAGGGACTTGAAAGCGAAAGGGAAACCAGAGGAGCTCTCTCGACGCAGGACTCGGCTTGCTGAAGCGCGC
ACGGCAAGAGGCGAGGGGCGGCGACTGGTGAGTACGCCAAAAATTTTGACTAGCGGAGGCTAGAAGGAGA
GAGATGGGTGCGAGAGCGTCAGTATTAAGCGGGGGAGAATTAGATCGCGATGGGAAAAAATTCGGTTAAG
GCCAGGGGGAAAGAAAAAATATAAATTAAAACATATAGTATGGGCAAGCAGGGAGCTAGAACGATTCGCA
GTTAATCCTGGCCTGTTAGAAACATCAGAAGGCTGTAGACAAATACTGGGACAGCTACAACCATCCCTTC
AGACAGGATCAGAAGAACTTAGATCATTATATAATACAGTAGCAACCCTCTATTGTGTGCATCAAAGGAT
AGAGATAAAAGACACCAAGGAAGCTTTAGACAAGATAGAGGAAGAGCAAAACAAAAGTAAGACCACCGCA
CAGCAAGCGGCCACTGATCTTCAGACCTGGAGGAGGAGATATGAGGGACAATTGGAGAAGTGAATTATAT
AAATATAAAGTAGTAAAAATTGAACCATTAGGAGTAGCACCCACCAAGGCAAAGAGAAGAGTGGTGCAGA
GAGAAAAAAGAGCAGTGGGAATAGGAGCTTTGTTCCTTGGGTTCTTGGGAGCAGCAGGAAGCACTATGGG
CGCAGCGTCAATGACGCTGACGGTACAGGCCAGACAATTATTGTCTGGTATAGTGCAGCAGCAGAACAAT
TTGCTGAGGGCTATTGAGGCGCAACAGCATCTGTTGCAACTCACAGTCTGGGGCATCAAGCAGCTCCAGG
CAAGAATCCTGGCTGTGGAAAGATACCTAAAGGATCAACAGCTCCTGGGGATTTGGGGTTGCTCTGGAAA
ACTCATTTGCACCACTGCTGTGCCTTGGAATGCTAGTTGGAGTAATAAATCTCTGGAACAGATTTGGAAT
CACACGACCTGGATGGAGTGGGACAGAGAAATTAACAATTACACAAGCTTAATACACTCCTTAATTGAAG
AATCGCAAAACCAGCAAGAAAAGAATGAACAAGAATTATTGGAATTAGATAAATGGGCAAGTTTGTGGAA
TTGGTTTAACATAACAAATTGGCTGTGGTATATAAAATTATTCATAATGATAGTAGGAGGCTTGGTAGGT
TTAAGAATAGTTTTTGCTGTACTTTCTATAGTGAATAGAGTTAGGCAGGGATATTCACCATTATCGTTTC
AGACCCACCTCCCAACCCCGAGGGGACCCGACAGGCCCGAAGGAATAGAAGAAGAAGGTGGAGAGAGAGA
CAGAGACAGATCCATTCGATTAGTGAACGGATCTCGACGGTATCGGTTAACTTTTAAAAGAAAAGGGGGG
ATTGGGGGGTACAGTGCAGGGGAAAGAATAGTAGACATAATAGCAACAGACATACAAACTAAAGAATTAC
AAAAACAAATTACAAAATTCAAAATTTTATCGATACTAGTATTATGCCCAGTACATGACCTTATGGGACT
TTCCTACTTGGCAGTACATCTACGTATTAGTCATCGCTATTACCATGGTGATGCGGTTTTGGCAGTACAT
CAATGGGCGTGGATAGCGGTTTGACTCACGGGGATTTCCAAGTCTCCACCCCATTGACGTCAATGGGAGT
TTGTTTTGGCACCAAAATCAACGGGACTTTCCAAAATGTCGTAACAACTCCGCCCCATTGACGCAAATGG
GCGGTAGGCGTGTACGGTGGGAGGTTTATATAAGCAGAGCTCGTTTAGTGAACCGTCAGATCGCCTGGAG
ACGCCATCCACGCTGTTTTGACCTCCATAGAAGATTCTAGGCCACCATGGACTACAAAGACCATGACGGT
GATTATAAAGATCATGACATCGACTACAAGGACGACGACGACAAGGCTCTGAGTAAATCAATGCATGCAA
GAAATAGATACAAGGACAAACCTCCTGACTTTGCATATCTGGCATCCAAATATCCAGATTTTAAGCAGCA
TGTTCAGATAAATCTGAATGGAAGAGTGAGCCTTAATTTTAAAGACCCCGAAGCAGTCAGAGCTTTAACT
TGCACGTTGCTAAGGGAAGATTTTGGACTTTCTATTGATATTCCATTGGAGAGACTAATTCCCACAGTTC
CCTTGAGACTCAACTATATTCACTGGGTAGAAGATCTGATCGGTCACCAGGATTCTGACAAAAGTACTCT
CCGAAGAGGAATTGACATAGGCACGGGGGCATCTTGCATCTACCCCTTACTTGGAGCAACCTTGAATGGC
TGGTACTTTTTGGCTACCGAAGTGGATGATATGTGTTTCAACTATGCAAAGAAAAATGTGGAACAGAATA
ACTTATCTGATCTCATAAAAGTGGTGAAAGTGCCACAGAAGACACTCCTGATGGATGCTCTTAAAGAAGA
ATCTGAGATAATCTATGACTTTTGCATGTGCAACCCTCCCTTTTTTGCCAATCAATTGGAAGCCAAGGGA
GTAAACTCACGAAATCCTCGAAGACCTCCGCCTAGTTCTGTTAATACAGGAGGCATCACAGAGATCATGG
CAGAAGGAGGTGAATTAGAGTTTGTTAAAAGGATCATCCATGACAGTCTACAACTTAAAAAAAGATTAAG
ATGGTATAGCTGCATGCTGGGAAAGAAATGCAGCCTGGCGCCTCTGAAGGAGGAGCTTCGCATACAAGGG
GTTCCCAAAGTAACGTACACTGAATTCTGTCAAGGTCGGACAATGAGATGGGCCTTAGCTTGGAGTTTTT
ATGATGATGTCACAGTACCATCACCACCAAGTAAGCGAAGAAAATTAGAGAAACCGAGAAAACCCATAAC
ATTCGTGGTGCTGGCGTCCGTGATGAAGGAATTATCCCTCAAAGCATCACCTCTGCGCTCGGAGACGGCG
GAAGGCATAGTCGTTGTCACGACATGGATTGAAAAAATTCTCACTGATTTGAAGGTCCAGCATAAACGAG
TTCCCTGTGGAAAAGAGGAAGTCAGCCTTTTCCTAACGGCCATAGAAAACTCCTGGATTCATTTAAGGAG
AAAGAAAAGAGAGCGTGTGAGACAGCTGAGAGAAGTTCCCCGAGCTCCTGAGGACGTCATTCAGGCCTTG
GAAGAGAAAAAGCCCACCCCCAAAGAGTCTGGCAATAGCCAAGAACTGGCCAGGGGCCCCCAGGAGAGGA
CCCCCTGTGGGCCTGCTCTGCGGGAAGGCGAGGCTGCCGCTGTGGAGGGCCCGTGCCCGAGCCAGGAGTC
CCTGTCCCAGGAGGAAAACCCGGAACCCACGGAGGATGAAAGGAGTGAGGAAAAGGGAGGGGTGGAGGTT
TTGGAAAGTTGTCAAGGCTCTAGCAACGGAGCCCAGGACCAAGAGGCTTCTGAGCAGTTCGGCAGCCCAG
TGGCTGAAAGGGGGAAACGTCTCCCAGGAGTGGCCGGACAGTACCTGTTTAAGTGTTTGATAAACGTTAA
GAAGGAGGTGGACGATGCCTTAGTGGAGATGCACTGGGTTGAGGGCCAGAACAGGGATCTGATGAACCAG
CTTTGCACCTACATACGTAACCAAATTTTCAGGCTTGTTGCAGTTAACTAGGCGGCCGCGAAGGATCTGC
GATCGCTCCGGTGCCCGTCAGTGGGCAGAGCGCACATCGCCCACAGTCCCCGAGAAGTTGGGGGGAGGGG
TCGGCAATTGAACGGGTGCCTAGAGAAGGTGGCGCGGGGTAAACTGGGAAAGTGATGTCGTGTACTGGCT
CCGCCTTTTTCCCGAGGGTGGGGGAGAACCGTATATAAGTGCAGTAGTCGCCGTGAACGTTCTTTTTCGC
AACGGGTTTGCCGCCAGAACACAGCTGAAGCTTCGAGGGGCTCGCATCTCTCCTTCACGCGCCCGCCGCC
CTACCTGAGGCCGCCATCCACGCCGGTTGAGTCGCGTTCTGCCGCCTCCCGCCTGTGGTGCCTCCTGAAC
TGCGTCCGCCGTCTAGGTAAGTTTAAAGCTCAGGTCGAGACCGGGCCTTTGTCCGGCGCTCCCTTGGAGC
CTACCTAGACTCAGCCGGCTCTCCACGCTTTGCCTGACCCTGCTTGCTCAACTCTACGTCTTTGTTTCGT
TTTCTGTTCTGCGCCGTTACAGATCCAAGCTGTGACCGGCGCCTACGCTAGACGCCACCATGGAGAGCGA
CGAGAGCGGCCTGCCCGCCATGGAGATCGAGTGCCGCATCACCGGCACCCTGAACGGCGTGGAGTTCGAG
CTGGTGGGCGGCGGAGAGGGCACCCCCAAGCAGGGCCGCATGACCAACAAGATGAAGAGCACCAAAGGCG
CCCTGACCTTCAGCCCCTACCTGCTGAGCCACGTGATGGGCTACGGCTTCTACCACTTCGGCACCTACCC
CAGCGGCTACGAGAACCCCTTCCTGCACGCCATCAACAACGGCGGCTACACCAACACCCGCATCGAGAAG
TACGAGGACGGCGGCGTGCTGCACGTGAGCTTCAGCTACCGCTACGAGGCCGGCCGCGTGATCGGCGACT
TCAAGGTGGTGGGCACCGGCTTCCCCGAGGACAGCGTGATCTTCACCGACAAGATCATCCGCAGCAACGC
CACCGTGGAGCACCTGCACCCCATGGGCGATAACGTGCTGGTGGGCAGCTTCGCCCGCACCTTCAGCCTG
CGCGACGGCGGCTACTACAGCTTCGTGGTGGACAGCCACATGCACTTCAAGAGCGCCATCCACCCCAGCA
TCCTGCAGAACGGGGGCCCCATGTTCGCCTTCCGCCGCGTGGAGGAGCTGCACAGCAACACCGAGCTGGG
CATCGTGGAGTACCAGCACGCCTTCAAGACCCCCATTGCCTTCGCCAGATCCCGCGCTCAGTCGTCCAAT
TCTGCCGTGGACGGCACCGCCGGACCCGGCTCCACCGGATCTCGCTAAGTCGACAATCAACCTCTGGATT
ACAAAATTTGTGAAAGATTGACTGGTATTCTTAACTATGTTGCTCCTTTTACGCTATGTGGATACGCTGC
TTTAATGCCTTTGTATCATGCTATTGCTTCCCGTATGGCTTTCATTTTCTCCTCCTTGTATAAATCCTGG
TTGCTGTCTCTTTATGAGGAGTTGTGGCCCGTTGTCAGGCAACGTGGCGTGGTGTGCACTGTGTTTGCTG
ACGCAACCCCCACTGGTTGGGGCATTGCCACCACCTGTCAGCTCCTTTCCGGGACTTTCGCTTTCCCCCT
CCCTATTGCCACGGCGGAACTCATCGCCGCCTGCCTTGCCCGCTGCTGGACAGGGGCTCGGCTGTTGGGC
ACTGACAATTCCGTGGTGTTGTCGGGGAAATCATCGTCCTTTCCTTGGCTGCTCGCCTGTGTTGCCACCT
GGATTCTGCGCGGGACGTCCTTCTGCTACGTCCCTTCGGCCCTCAATCCAGCGGACCTTCCTTCCCGCGG
CCTGCTGCCGGCTCTGCGGCCTCTTCCGCGTCTTCGCCTTCGCCCTCAGACGAGTCGGATCTCCCTTTGG
GCCGCCTCCCCGCCTGGTACCTTTAAGACCAATGACTTACAAGGCAGCTGTAGATCTTAGCCACTTTTTA
AAAGAAAAGGGGGGACTGGAAGGGCTAATTCACTCCCAACGAAGATAAGATCTGCTTTTTGCTTGTACTG
GGTCTCTCTGGTTAGACCAGATCTGAGCCTGGGAGCTCTCTGGCTAACTAGGGAACCCACTGCTTAAGCC
TCAATAAAGCTTGCCTTGAGTGCTTCAAGTAGTGTGTGCCCGTCTGTTGTGTGACTCTGGTAACTAGAGA
TCCCTCAGACCCTTTTAGTCAGTGTGGAAAATCTCTAGCAGTAGTAGTTCATGTCATCTTATTATTCAGT
ATTTATAACTTGCAAAGAAATGAATATCAGAGAGTGAGAGGAACTTGTTTATTGCAGCTTATAATGGTTA
CAAATAAAGCAATAGCATCACAAATTTCACAAATAAAGCATTTTTTTCACTGCATTCTAGTTGTGGTTTG
TCCAAACTCATCAATGTATCTTATCATGTCTGGCTCTAGCTATCCCGCCCCTAACTCCGCCCATCCCGCC
CCTAACTCCGCCCAGTTCCGCCCATTCTCCGCCCCATGGCTGACTAATTTTTTTTATTTATGCAGAGGCC
GAGGCCGCCTCGGCCTCTGAGCTATTCCAGAAGTAGTGAGGAGGCTTTTTTGGAGGCCTAGACTTTTGCA
GAGACCAAATTCGTAATCATGTCATAGCTGTTTCCTGTGTGAAATTGTTATCCGCTCACAATTCCACACA
ACATACGAGCCGGAAGCATAAAGTGTAAAGCCTGGGGTGCCTAATGAGTGAGCTAACTCACATTAATTGC
GTTGCGCTCACTGCCCGCTTTCCAGTCGGGAAACCTGTCGTGCCAGCTGCATTAATGAATCGGCCAACGC
GCGGGGAGAGGCGGTTTGCGTATTGGGCGCTCTTCCGCTTCCTCGCTCACTGACTCGCTGCGCTCGGTCG
TTCGGCTGCGGCGAGCGGTATCAGCTCACTCAAAGGCGGTAATACGGTTATCCACAGAATCAGGGGATAA
CGCAGGAAAGAACATGTGAGCAAAAGGCCAGCAAAAGGCCAGGAACCGTAAAAAGGCCGCGTTGCTGGCG
TTTTTCCATAGGCTCCGCCCCCCTGACGAGCATCACAAAAATCGACGCTCAAGTCAGAGGTGGCGAAACC
CGACAGGACTATAAAGATACCAGGCGTTTCCCCCTGGAAGCTCCCTCGTGCGCTCTCCTGTTCCGACCCT
GCCGCTTACCGGATACCTGTCCGCCTTTCTCCCTTCGGGAAGCGTGGCGCTTTCTCATAGCTCACGCTGT
AGGTATCTCAGTTCGGTGTAGGTCGTTCGCTCCAAGCTGGGCTGTGTGCACGAACCCCCCGTTCAGCCCG
ACCGCTGCGCCTTATCCGGTAACTATCGTCTTGAGTCCAACCCGGTAAGACACGACTTATCGCCACTGGC
AGCAGCCACTGGTAACAGGATTAGCAGAGCGAGGTATGTAGGCGGTGCTACAGAGTTCTTGAAGTGGTGG
CCTAACTACGGCTACACTAGAAGAACAGTATTTGGTATCTGCGCTCTGCTGAAGCCAGTTACCTTCGGAA
AAAGAGTTGGTAGCTCTTGATCCGGCAAACAAACCACCGCTGGTAGCGGTGGTTTTTTTGTTTGCAAGCA
GCAGATTACGCGCAGAAAAAAAGGATCTCAAGAAGATCCTTTGATCTTTTCTACGGGGTCTGACGCTCAG
TGGAACGAAAACTCACGTTAAGGGATTTTGGTCATGAGATTATCAAAAAGGATCTTCACCTAGATCCTTT
TAAATTAAAAATGAAGTTTTAAATCAATCTAAAGTATATATGAGTAAACTTGGTCTGACAGTTACCAATG
CTTAATCAGTGAGGCACCTATCTCAGCGATCTGTCTATTTCGTTCATCCATAGTTGCCTGACTCCCCGTC
GTGTAGATAACTACGATACGGGAGGGCTTACCATCTGGCCCCAGTGCTGCAATGATACCGCGAGACCCAC
GCTCACCGGCTCCAGATTTATCAGCAATAAACCAGCCAGCCGGAAGGGCCGAGCGCAGAAGTGGTCCTGC
AACTTTATCCGCCTCCATCCAGTCTATTAATTGTTGCCGGGAAGCTAGAGTAAGTAGTTCGCCAGTTAAT
AGTTTGCGCAACGTTGTTGCCATTGCTACAGGCATCGTGGTGTCACGCTCGTCGTTTGGTATGGCTTCAT
TCAGCTCCGGTTCCCAACGATCAAGGCGAGTTACATGATCCCCCATGTTGTGCAAAAAAGCGGTTAGCTC
CTTCGGTCCTCCGATCGTTGTCAGAAGTAAGTTGGCCGCAGTGTTATCACTCATGGTTATGGCAGCACTG
CATAATTCTCTTACTGTCATGCCATCCGTAAGATGCTTTTCTGTGACTGGTGAGTACTCAACCAAGTCAT
TCTGAGAATAGTGTATGCGGCGACCGAGTTGCTCTTGCCCGGCGTCAATACGGGATAATACCGCGCCACA
TAGCAGAACTTTAAAAGTGCTCATCATTGGAAAACGTTCTTCGGGGCGAAAACTCTCAAGGATCTTACCG
CTGTTGAGATCCAGTTCGATGTAACCCACTCGTGCACCCAACTGATCTTCAGCATCTTTTACTTTCACCA
GCGTTTCTGGGTGAGCAAAAACAGGAAGGCAAAATGCCGCAAAAAAGGGAATAAGGGCGACACGGAAATG
TTGAATACTCATACTCTTCCTTTTTCAATATTATTGAAGCATTTATCAGGGTTATTGTCTCATGAGCGGA
TACATATTTGAATGTATTTAGAAAAATAAACAAATAGGGGTTCCGCGCACATTTCCCCGAAAAGTGCCAC
CTGACGTCTAAGAAACCATTATTATCATGACATTAACCTATAAAAATAGGCGTATCACGAGGCCCTTTCG
TCTCGCGCGTTTCGGTGATGACGGTGAAAACCTCTGACACATGCAGCTCCCGGAGACGGTCACAGCTTGT
CTGTAAGCGGATGCCGGGAGCAGACAAGCCCGTCAGGGCGCGTCAGCGGGTGTTGGCGGGTGTCGGGGCT
GGCTTAACTATGCGGCATCAGAGCAGATTGTACTGAGAGTGCACCATATGCGGTGTGAAATACCGCACAG
ATGCGTAAGGAGAAAATACCGCATCAGGCGCCATTCGCCATTCAGGCTGCGCAACTGTTGGGAAGGGCGA
TCGGTGCGGGCCTCTTCGCTATTACGCCAGCTGGCGAAAGGGGGATGTGCTGCAAGGCGATTAAGTTGGG
TAACGCCAGGGTTTTCCCAGTCACGACGTTGTAAAACGACGGCCAGTGCCAAGCTGACGCG
